Addgene plasmid #230519: AiP1212 - pAAV-AiE2052m-minBG-FlpO-WPRE-HGHpA
Purpose: AiE2052m is an enhancer sequence, designed to drive AAV-mediated transgene expression in specific populations of brain cells
Depositing lab: Allen Institute for Brain Science & Bosiljka Tasic. Depositing organization: Allen Institute. Publication: A suite of enhancer AAVs and transgenic mouse lines for genetic access to cortical cell types. Ben-Simon Y, Hooper M, Narayan S, Daigle TL, Dwivedi D, Way SW, Oster A, Stafford DA, Mich JK, Taormina MJ, Martinez RA, Opitz-Araya X, Roth JR, Alexander JR, Allen S, Amster A, Arbuckle J, Ayala A, Baker PM, Bakken TE, Barcelli T, Barta S, Bendrick J, Bertagnolli D, Bielstein C, Bishwakarma P, Bowlus J, Boyer G, Brouner K, Casian B, Casper T, Chakka AB, Chakrabarty R, Chance RK, Chavan S, Clark M, Colbert K, Collman F, Daniel S, Departee M, DiValentin P, Donadio N, Dotson N, Egdorf T, Fliss T, Gabitto M, Garcia J, Gary A, Gasperini M, Gloe J, Goldy J, Gore BB, Graybuck L, Greisman N, Haeseleer F, Halterman C, Haradon Z, Hastings SD, Helback O, Ho W, Hockemeyer D, Huang C, Huff S, Hunker A, Johansen N, Jones D, Juneau Z, Kalmbach B, Kannan M, Khem S, Kussick E, Kutsal R, Larsen R, Lee C, Lee AY, Leibly M, Lenz GH, Li S, Liang E, Lusk N, Madigan Z, Malloy J, Malone J, McCue R, Melchor J, Mollenkopf T, Moosman S, Morin E, Newman D, Ng L, Ngo K, Omstead V, Otto S, Oyama A, Pena N, Pham T, Phillips E, Pom CA, Potekhina L, Ransford S, Ray PL, Rette D, Reynoldson C, Rimorin C, Rocha D, Ruiz A, Sanchez REA, Sawyer L, Sedeno-Cortes A, Sevigny JP, Shapovalova N, Shepard N, Shulga L, Sigler AR, Siverts L, Soliman S, Somasundaram S, Staats B, Stewart K, Szelenyi E, Tieu M, Trader C, Tran A, van Velthoven CTJ, Walker M, Wang Y, Weed N, Wirthlin M, Wood T, Wynalda B, Yao Z, Zhou T, Ariza J, Dee N, Reding M, Ronellenfitch K, Mufti S, Sunkin SM, Smith KA, Esposito L, Waters J, Thyagarajan B, Yao S, Lein ES, Zeng H, Levi BP, Ngai J, Ting JT, Tasic B. Cell. 2025 May 16:S0092-8674(25)00513-6. doi: 10.1016/j.cell.2025.05.002. PubMed 40403729.
Backbone
  Vector backbone: pAAV2
  Vector type: AAV
Growth in bacteria
  Bacterial resistance: Ampicillin, 100 μg/mL
  Growth temperature: 37°C
  Growth strain: NEB Stable
  Copy number: High Copy
Gene/Insert
  Gene/Insert name: FlpO
  Species: Synthetic
  Promoter: minBG
  Cloning method: Restriction Enzyme; 5′ cloning site MluI (unknown if destroyed); 3′ cloning site AflII (unknown if destroyed)
Terms and licenses: Academic/Nonprofit Terms; Industry Terms: Not Available to Industry
How to cite: AiP1212 - pAAV-AiE2052m-minBG-FlpO-WPRE-HGHpA was a gift from Allen Institute for Brain Science & Bosiljka Tasic (Addgene plasmid # 230519 ; http://n2t.net/addgene:230519 ; RRID:Addgene_230519)
