[The description below was written by a language model from this plasmid's Addgene catalogue record and pLannotate feature annotations shown in this document.]
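Description:
AiP1212 - pAAV-AiE2052m-minBG-FlpO-WPRE-HGHpA is an adeno-associated virus transfer plasmid built on a pAAV2 backbone, roughly 5.9 kb in size, intended for packaging recombinant AAV that delivers a recombinase to defined brain cell populations. In bacteria it is maintained through a high-copy ColE1/pUC-type origin and selected with ampicillin via the β-lactamase gene and its own promoter. An f1 phage origin and small remnants of pBR322 bom and rop sequences are also present in the backbone. The expression cassette is flanked by AAV2 inverted terminal repeats, which provide the signals for genome replication and encapsidation. The automated annotation detects the right ITR in full but only short fragments of the left one, which may reflect the difficulty of sequencing and annotating these repeats rather than a real truncation.

The payload is FlpO, a mouse codon-optimized, thermostable Flp recombinase fused to an SV40 nuclear localization signal, which catalyses recombination at FRT sites. According to the catalogue fields, its expression is driven by the AiE2052m enhancer placed upstream of a minimal beta-globin promoter (minBG). Neither element is annotated in the feature table, but the unannotated stretch between the left ITR and the FlpO coding sequence is where they would lie. The minimal promoter has little activity on its own, so cell-type specificity comes from the enhancer; the record does not state which cell populations it targets. Downstream, a WPRE boosts transcript stability and expression, and a human growth hormone polyadenylation signal terminates the transcript. The construct is suited to enhancer-AAV strategies in which Flp-dependent reporters or effectors are switched on in selected brain cells, alone or in intersectional designs.
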