Features (pLannotate 1.2.2; 14 found; start..end, strand, type, name):
     12..39      +  repeat_region  AAV2 ITR (fragment): inverted terminal repeat of adeno-associated virus serotype 2 inverted
     68..95      +  repeat_region  AAV2 ITR (fragment): inverted terminal repeat of adeno-associated virus serotype 2 inverted
    718..2016    +  CDS            FLPo: nuclear-targeted site-specific recombinase FLPo is a mouse codon-optimized fusion between the SV40 nuclear localization signal and a thermostable version of the Saccharomyces cerevisiae site-specific recombinase FLP. Recombination occurs at FRT sequences.
   2017..2041    +  misc_feature   MCS (fragment): pBluescript multiple cloning site
   2041..2629    +  misc_feature   WPRE: woodchuck hepatitis virus posttranscriptional regulatory element
   2661..3137    +  polyA_signal   hGH poly(A) signal: human growth hormone polyadenylation signal
   3177..3317    +  repeat_region  AAV2 ITR: inverted terminal repeat of adeno-associated virus serotype 2 inverted
   3322..3373    -  misc_feature   bom (fragment): basis of mobility region from pBR322
   3392..3847    +  rep_origin     f1 ori (sequence partly withheld): f1 bacteriophage origin of replication; arrow indicates direction of (+) strand synthesis
   3848..3897    -  misc_feature   bom (fragment): basis of mobility region from pBR322
   3999..4034    -  CDS            rop (fragment): Rop protein, which maintains plasmids at low copy number; rop
   4129..4233    +  promoter       AmpR promoter: bla
   4234..5094    +  CDS            AmpR: β-lactamase; bla; confers resistance to ampicillin, carbenicillin, and related antibiotics
   5265..5853    +  rep_origin     ori: high-copy-number ColE1/pMB1/pBR322/pUC origin of replication
>Addgene plasmid #230519 | AiP1212 - pAAV-AiE2052m-minBG-FlpO-WPRE-HGHpA | addgene full sequence | sequence record 461958 | Addgene NGS Result
CCTGCAGGCAGCTGCGCGCTCGCTCGCTCACTGAGGCCGCCCGGGCGTCGGGCGACCTTTGGTCGCCCGG
CCTCAGTGAGCGAGCGAGCGCGCAGAGAGGGAGTGGCCAACTCCATCACTAGGGGTTCCTGCGGCCGCAC
GCGTATATGGATGTCTTACCTGCATGAATACTTGTGTACCACATGTATGCCTTTCTCCATGGAGGCCAGA
AGAGGGTATCAGATTCCCTGGAACTGAAGTTACAGATAGTTGTGAGCTGCCATGTGGGTACTGGAAATAC
ATGTGTCTAATTTTAAGGACCAGCTCCTACTGAGGACATAAATGTTATGTTTCTTAAAAGTCTATACCAT
AAGAATCTTCTTCAGATCTTGGTGTGAAGATTCTTACCCCAGATTGGTTACAGAAGCGGTACCAGGTGGG
TGGATCCCATCAAAAGCTTTAGTGAGAAATCACCCTTTTCCTTCACAGCAGCCCAGCTGACTGGTGAACT
TTGCCGAACTGTAAAATATCAAACCTTTGGGAAGCTTTCTGCAACACGAGAAGTTTTAATCCTTCAATAT
TAAAAAGAAAAATAAGAAAAAAAAACTGTGGAGAAGTCACGAACAGGAGAAACAAAAAGGAATTGTGCAC
AGGGTCAGTCGCTTAAGGAGCTCGGGCTGGGCATAAAAGTCAGGGCAGAGCCATCTATTGCTTACATTTG
CTTCTGGCGTGGCCACCATGGCTCCTAAGAAGAAGAGGAAGGTGATGAGCCAGTTCGACATCCTGTGCAA
GACCCCCCCCAAGGTGCTGGTGCGGCAGTTCGTGGAGAGATTCGAGAGGCCCAGCGGCGAGAAGATCGCC
AGCTGTGCCGCCGAGCTGACCTACCTGTGCTGGATGATCACCCACAACGGCACCGCCATCAAGAGGGCCA
CCTTCATGAGCTACAACACCATCATCAGCAACAGCCTGAGCTTCGACATCGTGAACAAGAGCCTGCAGTT
CAAGTACAAGACCCAGAAGGCCACCATCCTGGAGGCCAGCCTGAAGAAGCTGATCCCCGCCTGGGAGTTC
ACCATCATCCCTTACAACGGCCAGAAGCACCAGAGCGACATCACCGACATCGTGTCCAGCCTGCAGCTGC
AGTTCGAGAGCAGCGAGGAGGCCGACAAGGGCAACAGCCACAGCAAGAAGATGCTGAAGGCCCTGCTGTC
CGAGGGCGAGAGCATCTGGGAGATCACCGAGAAGATCCTGAACAGCTTCGAGTACACCAGCAGGTTCACC
AAGACCAAGACCCTGTACCAGTTCCTGTTCCTGGCCACATTCATCAACTGCGGCAGGTTCAGCGACATCA
AGAACGTGGACCCCAAGAGCTTCAAGCTGGTGCAGAACAAGTACCTGGGCGTGATCATTCAGTGCCTGGT
GACCGAGACCAAGACAAGCGTGTCCAGGCACATCTACTTTTTCAGCGCCAGAGGCAGGATCGACCCCCTG
GTGTACCTGGACGAGTTCCTGAGGAACAGCGAGCCCGTGCTGAAGAGAGTGAACAGGACCGGCAACAGCA
GCAGCAACAAGCAGGAGTACCAGCTGCTGAAGGACAACCTGGTGCGCAGCTACAACAAGGCCCTGAAGAA
GAACGCCCCCTACCCCATCTTCGCTATCAAGAACGGCCCTAAGAGCCACATCGGCAGGCACCTGATGACC
AGCTTTCTGAGCATGAAGGGCCTGACCGAGCTGACAAACGTGGTGGGCAACTGGAGCGACAAGAGGGCCT
CCGCCGTGGCCAGGACCACCTACACCCACCAGATCACCGCCATCCCCGACCACTACTTCGCCCTGGTGTC
CAGGTACTACGCCTACGACCCCATCAGCAAGGAGATGATCGCCCTGAAGGACGAGACCAACCCCATCGAG
GAGTGGCAGCACATCGAGCAGCTGAAGGGCAGCGCCGAGGGCAGCATCAGATACCCCGCCTGGAACGGCA
TCATCAGCCAGGAGGTGCTGGACTACCTGAGCAGCTACATCAACAGGCGGATCTGAGAATTCGATATCAA
GCTTATCGATAATCAACCTCTGGATTACAAAATTTGTGAAAGATTGACTGGTATTCTTAACTATGTTGCT
CCTTTTACGCTATGTGGATACGCTGCTTTAATGCCTTTGTATCATGCTATTGCTTCCCGTATGGCTTTCA
TTTTCTCCTCCTTGTATAAATCCTGGTTGCTGTCTCTTTATGAGGAGTTGTGGCCCGTTGTCAGGCAACG
TGGCGTGGTGTGCACTGTGTTTGCTGACGCAACCCCCACTGGTTGGGGCATTGCCACCACCTGTCAGCTC
CTTTCCGGGACTTTCGCTTTCCCCCTCCCTATTGCCACGGCGGAACTCATCGCCGCCTGCCTTGCCCGCT
GCTGGACAGGGGCTCGGCTGTTGGGCACTGACAATTCCGTGGTGTTGTCGGGGAAATCATCGTCCTTTCC
TTGGCTGCTCGCCTATGTTGCCACCTGGATTCTGCGCGGGACGTCCTTCTGCTACGTCCCTTCGGCCCTC
AATCCAGCGGACCTTCCTTCCCGCGGCCTGCTGCCGGCTCTGCGGCCTCTTCCGCGTCTTCGCCTTCGCC
CTCAGACGAGTCGGATCTCCCTTTGGGCCGCCTCCCCGCATCGATACCGAGCGCTGCTCGAGAGATCTAC
GGGTGGCATCCCTGTGACCCCTCCCCAGTGCCTCTCCTGGCCCTGGAAGTTGCCACTCCAGTGCCCACCA
GCCTTGTCCTAATAAAATTAAGTTGCATCATTTTGTCTGACTAGGTGTCCTTCTATAATATTATGGGGTG
GAGGGGGGTGGTATGGAGCAAGGGGCAAGTTGGGAAGACAACCTGTAGGGCCTGCGGGGTCTATTGGGAA
CCAAGCTGGAGTGCAGTGGCACAATCTTGGCTCACTGCAATCTCCGCCTCCTGGGTTCAAGCGATTCTCC
TGCCTCAGCCTCCCGAGTTGTTGGGATTCCAGGCATGCATGACCAGGCTCAGCTAATTTTTGTTTTTTTG
GTAGAGACGGGGTTTCACCATATTGGCCAGGCTGGTCTCCAACTCCTAATCTCAGGTGATCTACCCACCT
TGGCCTCCCAAATTGCTGGGATTACAGGCGTGAACCACTGCTCCCTTCCCTGTCCTTCTGATTTTGTAGG
TAACCACGTGCGGACCGAGCGGCCGCAGGAACCCCTAGTGATGGAGTTGGCCACTCCCTCTCTGCGCGCT
CGCTCGCTCACTGAGGCCGGGCGACCAAAGGTCGCCCGACGCCCGGGCTTTGCCCGGGCGGCCTCAGTGA
GCGAGCGAGCGCGCAGCTGCCTGCAGGGGCGCCTGATGCGGTATTTTCTCCTTACGCATCTGTGCGGTAT
TTCACACCGCATA
[95 nt withheld, positions 3374-3468]
T
[46 nt withheld, positions 3470-3515]
C
[141 nt withheld, positions 3517-3657]
CCTTTGACGTTGGAGTCCACGTTCTTT
[37 nt withheld, positions 3685-3721]
ACTCTATCTCGGGCTATTCTTTTGATTTATAAGGGATTTTGCCGATTTCGGTCTATTGGTTAAAAAATGA
GCTGATTTAACAAAAATTTAACGCGAATTTTAACAAAATATTAACGTTTACAATTTTATGGTGCACTCTC
AGTACAATCTGCTCTGATGCCGCATAGTTAAGCCAGCCCCGACACCCGCCAACACCCGCTGACGCGCCCT
GACGGGCTTGTCTGCTCCCGGCATCCGCTTACAGACAAGCTGTGACCGTCTCCGGGAGCTGCATGTGTCA
GAGGTTTTCACCGTCATCACCGAAACGCGCGAGACGAAAGGGCCTCGTGATACGCCTATTTTTATAGGTT
AATGTCATGATAATAATGGTTTCTTAGACGTCAGGTGGCACTTTTCGGGGAAATGTGCGCGGAACCCCTA
TTTGTTTATTTTTCTAAATACATTCAAATATGTATCCGCTCATGAGACAATAACCCTGATAAATGCTTCA
ATAATATTGAAAAAGGAAGAGTATGAGTATTCAACATTTCCGTGTCGCCCTTATTCCCTTTTTTGCGGCA
TTTTGCCTTCCTGTTTTTGCTCACCCAGAAACGCTGGTGAAAGTAAAAGATGCTGAAGATCAGTTGGGTG
CACGAGTGGGTTACATCGAACTGGATCTCAACAGCGGTAAGATCCTTGAGAGTTTTCGCCCCGAAGAACG
TTTTCCAATGATGAGCACTTTTAAAGTTCTGCTATGTGGCGCGGTATTATCCCGTATTGACGCCGGGCAA
GAGCAACTCGGTCGCCGCATACACTATTCTCAGAATGACTTGGTTGAGTACTCACCAGTCACAGAAAAGC
ATCTTACGGATGGCATGACAGTAAGAGAATTATGCAGTGCTGCCATAACCATGAGTGATAACACTGCGGC
CAACTTACTTCTGACAACGATCGGAGGACCGAAGGAGCTAACCGCTTTTTTGCACAACATGGGGGATCAT
GTAACTCGCCTTGATCGTTGGGAACCGGAGCTGAATGAAGCCATACCAAACGACGAGCGTGACACCACGA
TGCCTGTAGCAATGGCAACAACGTTGCGCAAACTATTAACTGGCGAACTACTTACTCTAGCTTCCCGGCA
ACAATTAATAGACTGGATGGAGGCGGATAAAGTTGCAGGACCACTTCTGCGCTCGGCCCTTCCGGCTGGC
TGGTTTATTGCTGATAAATCTGGAGCCGGTGAGCGTGGGTCTCGCGGTATCATTGCAGCACTGGGGCCAG
ATGGTAAGCCCTCCCGTATCGTAGTTATCTACACGACGGGGAGTCAGGCAACTATGGATGAACGAAATAG
ACAGATCGCTGAGATAGGTGCCTCACTGATTAAGCATTGGTAACTGTCAGACCAAGTTTACTCATATATA
CTTTAGATTGATTTAAAACTTCATTTTTAATTTAAAAGGATCTAGGTGAAGATCCTTTTTGATAATCTCA
TGACCAAAATCCCTTAACGTGAGTTTTCGTTCCACTGAGCGTCAGACCCCGTAGAAAAGATCAAAGGATC
TTCTTGAGATCCTTTTTTTCTGCGCGTAATCTGCTGCTTGCAAACAAAAAAACCACCGCTACCAGCGGTG
GTTTGTTTGCCGGATCAAGAGCTACCAACTCTTTTTCCGAAGGTAACTGGCTTCAGCAGAGCGCAGATAC
CAAATACTGTTCTTCTAGTGTAGCCGTAGTTAGGCCACCACTTCAAGAACTCTGTAGCACCGCCTACATA
CCTCGCTCTGCTAATCCTGTTACCAGTGGCTGCTGCCAGTGGCGATAAGTCGTGTCTTACCGGGTTGGAC
TCAAGACGATAGTTACCGGATAAGGCGCAGCGGTCGGGCTGAACGGGGGGTTCGTGCACACAGCCCAGCT
TGGAGCGAACGACCTACACCGAACTGAGATACCTACAGCGTGAGCTATGAGAAAGCGCCACGCTTCCCGA
AGGGAGAAAGGCGGACAGGTATCCGGTAAGCGGCAGGGTCGGAACAGGAGAGCGCACGAGGGAGCTTCCA
GGGGGAAACGCCTGGTATCTTTATAGTCCTGTCGGGTTTCGCCACCTCTGACTTGAGCGTCGATTTTTGT
GATGCTCGTCAGGGGGGCGGAGCCTATGGAAAAACGCCAGCAACGCGGCCTTTTTACGGTTCCTGGCCTT
TTGCTGGCCTTTTGCTCACATGT
